Addgene plasmid #136857: pEBTetBl-CLIP-Cep27
Purpose: Mammalian expression of the centrosomal protein Cep27 N-terminally fused to CLIP-tag
Depositing lab: Kai Johnsson. Depositing organization: Swiss Federal Institute of Technology (EPFL). Publication: Selective chemical crosslinking reveals a Cep57-Cep63-Cep152 centrosomal complex. Lukinavicius G, Lavogina D, Orpinell M, Umezawa K, Reymond L, Garin N, Gonczy P, Johnsson K. Curr Biol. 2013 Feb 4;23(3):265-70. doi: 10.1016/j.cub.2012.12.030. Epub 2013 Jan 17. PubMed 23333316.
Backbone
  Vector backbone: pEBTetBl
  Backbone size w/o insert (bp): 10943
  Vector type: Mammalian Expression
  Selectable markers: Blasticidin
Growth in bacteria
  Bacterial resistance: Ampicillin, 100 μg/mL
  Growth temperature: 37°C
  Growth strain: DH5alpha
  Copy number: High Copy
Gene/Insert
  Gene/Insert name: CLIP-Cep27
  Species: H. sapiens (human), Synthetic
  Insert size (bp): 1581
  Entrez Gene: HAUS2 (a.k.a. CEP27, C15orf25, FLJ10460, HsT17025)
  Promoter: CMV-TetO2
  Tag / fusion protein: FLAG-tag / His-tag (N terminal on insert)
  Cloning method: Gateway Cloning
  Sequencing primers: 5′ CMV_Fwd; 3′ BGH_Rev
Terms and licenses: Academic/Nonprofit Terms; Industry Terms: Not Available to Industry
How to cite: pEBTetBl-CLIP-Cep27 was a gift from Kai Johnsson (Addgene plasmid # 136857 ; http://n2t.net/addgene:136857 ; RRID:Addgene_136857)
