[The description below was written by a language model from this plasmid's Addgene catalogue record and pLannotate feature annotations shown in this document.]
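Description:
pEBTetBl-CLIP-Cep27 is an episomal, tetracycline-regulated mammalian expression plasmid built on the pEBTetBl backbone. It carries the Epstein-Barr virus oriP origin together with the EBNA1 coding sequence, which allow the plasmid to replicate and be retained as an extrachromosomal element in suitable mammalian cells. An SV40 promoter-driven blasticidin S deaminase cassette with an SV40 poly(A) signal provides selection in those cells. In E. coli it is propagated through a high-copy ColE1/pUC-type origin and selected with ampicillin via β-lactamase. Short remnants of EBV genes and of pBR322 (tetracycline resistance, bom) are backbone leftovers with no evident function.

The payload is human Cep27 (HAUS2, a subunit of the HAUS augmin-like complex involved in spindle assembly and centrosome integrity) fused at its N-terminus to CLIP-tag. The annotation software labels CLIP-tag as an MGMT fragment because it is an engineered derivative of human O6-alkylguanine-DNA alkyltransferase that covalently reacts with benzylcytosine substrates. A His tag lies directly upstream of the CLIP-tag. The catalogue also lists a FLAG tag, which is not annotated in the feature tables. Cep27 was introduced by Gateway cloning and is flanked by attB1 and attB2 sites. Expression is driven by a CMV enhancer/promoter followed by two tet operator sites (CMV-TetO2) and terminated by a bGH poly(A) signal. A separate cassette with an RSV promoter and rabbit β-globin intron expresses TetR, so transcription is repressed until tetracycline or doxycycline is added.

The associated work used selective chemical crosslinking of tagged proteins to probe centrosomal complexes. The sequencing-derived record is about 100 nt shorter than the depositor's sequence, with the difference mainly in oriP.
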