Features (pLannotate 1.2.2; 31 found; start..end, strand, type, name):
     85..196     +  polyA_signal   bGH poly(A) signal: bovine growth hormone polyadenylation signal
    737..2526    -  rep_origin     oriP: Epstein-Barr virus oriP replication origin (Yates et al., 2000)
   2527..2745    -  CDS            gL (fragment): GL_EBVB9 - Experimental evidence at protein level: Swiss-Prot protein existence level 1. The heterodimer glycoprotein H-glycoprotein L is required for the fusion of viral and plasma membranes leading to virus entry into the host cell. Acts as a functional inhibitor of gH and maintains gH in an inhibited form. Upon binding to host integrins, gL dissociates from gH leading to activation of the viral fusion glycoproteins gB and gH. Fusion of EBV with B-lymphocytes requires the additional receptor- binding protein gp42, which forms a complex with gH/gL. The heterodimer gH/gL targets also host EPHA
   2828..4755    -  CDS            EBNA1 (fragment): Epstein-Barr nuclear antigen 1, also known as EBNA-1 crucial for latent viral infection, and for episomal amplification of vectors containing the oriP origin (Okita et al., 2013)
   4793..5137    -  CDS            BRRF2_EBVB9 (fragment): Protein inferred from homology: Swiss-Prot protein existence level 3. From Epstein-Barr virus (strain B95-8) (HHV-4) (Human herpesvirus 4).
   5140..5163    -  promoter       tet promoter (fragment): E. coli promoter for tetracycline efflux protein gene
   5276..5380    +  promoter       AmpR promoter: bla
   5381..6241    +  CDS            AmpR: β-lactamase; bla; confers resistance to ampicillin, carbenicillin, and related antibiotics
   6412..7000    +  rep_origin     ori: high-copy-number ColE1/pMB1/pBR322/pUC origin of replication
   7046..7169    -  CDS            TcR (fragment): tetracycline efflux protein; tet; confers resistance to tetracycline
   7207..7504    +  promoter       SV40 promoter: SV40 enhancer and early promoter
   7526..7908    +  CDS            BSD (fragment): blasticidin S deaminase; Aspergillus terreus BSD; confers resistance to blasticidin
   7952..8086    +  polyA_signal   SV40 poly(A) signal: SV40 polyadenylation signal
   8208..8260    -  misc_feature   bom (fragment): basis of mobility region from pBR322
   8391..8484    +  ncRNA          Retro dr1: Accession: RF00214 - Retrovirus direct repeat 1 (dr1)
   8520..8781    +  promoter       RSV promoter: Rous sarcoma virus enhancer/promoter
   8807..8867    +  promoter       SV40 promoter (fragment): SV40 early promoter
   8898..9470    +  intron         β-globin intron: intron from rabbit β-globin gene
   9525..9543    +  promoter       T7 promoter: promoter for bacteriophage T7 RNA polymerase
   9554..10174   +  CDS            tetR: TETR2_ECOLX - Experimental evidence at protein level: Swiss-Prot protein existence level 1. TetR is the repressor of the tetracycline resistance element; its N-terminal region forms a helix-turn-helix structure and binds DNA. Binding of tetracycline to TetR reduces the repressor affinity for the tetracycline resistance gene (tetA) promoter operator sites. From Escherichia coli.
  10216..10337   +  polyA_signal   SV40 poly(A) signal: SV40 polyadenylation signal
  10392..10771   +  enhancer       CMV enhancer: human cytomegalovirus immediate early enhancer
  10772..10975   +  promoter       CMV promoter: human cytomegalovirus (CMV) immediate early promoter
  10977..10996   +  promoter       PLtetO-1 promoter (fragment): modified phage lambda PL promoter with tet operator sites (Lutz and Bujard, 1997)
  10998..11017   +  promoter       PLtetO-1 promoter (fragment): modified phage lambda PL promoter with tet operator sites (Lutz and Bujard, 1997)
  11025..11058   +  promoter       TRE3GV promoter (fragment): 3rd-generation Tet-responsive promoter that can be activated by binding of Tet-On® 3G, optimized for retroviral and lentiviral vectors
  11174..11191   +  CDS            9xHis (fragment): 9xHis affinity tag
  11192..11734   +  CDS            MGMT (fragment): MGMT_HUMAN - Experimental evidence at protein level: Swiss-Prot protein existence level 1. Involved in the cellular defense against the biological effects of O6-methylguanine (O6-MeG) and O4-methylthymine (O4-MeT) in DNA. Repairs the methylated nucleobase in DNA by stoichiometrically transferring the methyl group to a cysteine residue in the enzyme. This is a suicide reaction: the enzyme is irreversibly inactivated. From Homo sapiens (Human).
  11778..11798   +  protein_bind   attB1: mutant version of attB; core recombination site for the Gateway® BP reaction BP Clonase™
  11804..12508   +  CDS            HAUS2 (sequence withheld): HAUS2_HUMAN - Also known as C15orf25, CEP27. Experimental evidence at protein level: Swiss-Prot protein existence level 1. Contributes to mitotic spindle assembly, maintenance of centrosome integrity and completion of cytokinesis as part of the HAUS augmin-like complex. From Homo sapiens (Human).
  12514..14      -  protein_bind   attB2 (across the origin): mutant version of attB; recombination site for the Gateway® BP reaction BP Clonase™
>Addgene plasmid #136857 | pEBTetBl-CLIP-Cep27 | depositor full sequence | sequence record 264142 | Full Sequence
TTGTACAAAGTGGTGATGGCAGCTAGCGGCGCGCCCGGCCGCTCGAGTCTAGAGGGCCCGTTTAAACCCG
CTGATCAGCCTCGACTGTGCCTTCTAGTTGCCAGCCATCTGTTGTTTGCCCCTCCCCCGTGCCTTCCTTG
ACCCTGGAAGGTGCCACTCCCACTGTCCTTTCCTAATAAAATGAGGAAATTGCATCGCATTGTCTGAGTA
GGTGTCATTCTATTCTGGGGGGTGGGGTGGGGCAGGACAGCAAGGGGGAGGATTGGGAAGACAATAGCAG
GCTAGAGGATCGATCCCCGCCCCGGACGAACTAAACCTGACTACGACATCTCTGCCCCTTCTTCGCGGGG
CAGTGCATGTAATCCCTTCAGTTGGTTGGTACAACTTGCCAACTGGGCCCTGTTCCACATGTGACACGGG
GGGGGACCAAACACAAAGGGGTTCTCTGACTGTAGTTGACATCCTTATAAATGGATGTGCACATTTGCCA
ACACTGAGTGGCTTTCATCCTGGAGCAGACTTTGCAGTCTGTGGACTGCAACACAACATTGCCTTTATGT
GTAACTCTTGGCTGAAGCTCTTACACCAATGCTGGGGGACATGTACCTCCCAGGGGCCCAGGAAGACTAC
GGGAGGCTACACCAACGTCAATCAGAGGGGCCTGTGTAGCTACCGATAAGCGGACCCTCAAGAGGGCATT
AGCAATAGTGTTTATAAGGCCCCCTTGTTAACCCTAAACGGGTAGCATATGCTTCCCGGGTAGTAGTATA
TACTATCCAGACTAACCCTAATTCAATAGCATATGTTACCCAACGGGAAGCATATGCTATCGAATTAGGG
TTAGTAAAAGGGTCCTAAGGAACAGCGATATCTCCCACCCCATGAGCTGTCACGGTTTTATTTACATGGG
GTCAGGATTCCACGAGGGTAGTGAACCATTTTAGTCACAAGGGCAGTGGCTGAAGATCAAGGAGCGGGCA
GTGAACTCTCCTGAATCTTCGCCTGCTTCTTCATTCTCCTTCGTTTAGCTAATAGAATAACTGCTGAGTT
GTGAACAGTAAGGTGTATGTGAGGTGCTCGAAAACAAGGTTTCAGGTGACGCCCCCAGAATAAAATTTGG
ACGGGGGGTTCAGTGGTGGCATTGTGCTATGACACCAATATAACCCTCACAAACCCCTTGGGCAATAAAT
ACTAGTGTAGGAATGAAACATTCTGAATATCTTTAACAATAGAAATCCATGGGGTGGGGACAAGCCGTAA
AGACTGGATGTCCATCTCACACGAATTTATGGCTATGGGCAACACATAATCCTAGTGCAATATGATACTG
GGGTTATTAAGATGTGTCCCAGGCAGGGACCAAGACAGGTGAACCATGTTGTTACACTCTATTTGTAACA
AGGGGAAAGAGAGTGGACGCCGACAGCAGCGGACTCCACTGGTTGTCTCTAACACCCCCGAAAATTAAAC
GGGGCTCCACGCCAATGGGGCCCATAAACAAAGACAAGTGGCCACTCTTTTTTTTGAAATTGTGGAGTGG
GGGCACGCGTCAGCCCCCACACGCCGCCCTGCGGTTTTGGACTGTAAAATAAGGGTGTAATAACTTGGCT
GATTGTAACCCCGCTAACCACTGCGGTCAAACCACTTGCCCACAAAACCACTAATGGCACCCCGGGGAAT
ACCTGCATAAGTAGGTGGGCGGGCCAAGATAGGGGCGCGATTGCTGCGATCTGGAGGACAAATTACACAC
ACTTGCGCCTGAGCGCCAAGCACAGGGTTGTTGGTCCTCATATTCACGAGGTCGCTGAGAGCACGGTGGG
CTAATGTTGCCATGGGTAGCATATACTACCCAAATATCTGGATAGCATATGCTATCCTAATCTATATCTG
GGTAGCATAGGCTATCCTAATCTATATCTGGGTAGCATATGCTATCCTAATCTATATCTGGGTAGTATAT
GCTATCCTAATTTATATCTGGGTAGCATAGGCTATCCTAATCTATATCTGGGTAGCATATGCTATCCTAA
TCTATATCTGGGTAGTATATGCTATCCTAATCTGTATCCGGGTAGCATATGCTATCCTAATAGAGATTAG
GGTAGTATATGCTATCCTAATTTATATCTGGGTAGCATATACTACCCAAATATCTGGATAGCATATGCTA
TCCTAATCTATATCTGGGTAGCATATGCTATCCTAATCTATATCTGGGTAGCATAGGCTATCCTAATCTA
TATCTGGGTAGCATATGCTATCCTAATCTATATCTGGGTAGTATATGCTATCCTAATTTATATCTGGGTA
GCATAGGCTATCCTAATCTATATCTGGGTAGCATATGCTATCCTAATCTATATCTGGGTAGTATATGCTA
TCCTAATCTGTATCCGGGTAGCATATGCTATCCTCATGCATATACAGTCAGCATATGATACCCAGTAGTA
GAGTGGGAGTGCTATCCTTTGCATATGCCGCCACCTCCCAAGGGGGCGTGAATTTTCGCTGCTTGTCCTT
TTCCTGCTGGTTGCTCCCATTCTTAGGTGAATTTAAGGAGGCCAGGCTAAAGCCGTCGCATGTCTGATTG
CTCACCAGGTAAATGTCGCTAATGTTTTCCAACGCGAGAAGGTGTTGAGCGCGGAGCTGAGTGACGTGAC
AACATGGGTATGCCCAATTGCCCCATGTTGGGAGGACGAAAATGGTGACAAGACAGATGGCCAGAAATAC
ACCAACAGCACGCATGATGTCTACTGGGGATTTATTCTTTAGTGCGGGGGAATACACGGCTTTTAATACG
ATTGAGGGCGTCTCCTAACAAGTTACATCACTCCTGCCCTTCCTCACCCTCATCTCCATCACCTCCTTCA
TCTCCGTCATCTCCGTCATCACCCTCCGCGGCAGCCCCTTCCACCATAGGTGGAAACCAGGGAGGCAAAT
CTACTCCATCGTCAAAGCTGCACACAGTCACCCTGATATTGCAGGTAGGAGCGGGCTTTGTCATAACAAG
GTCCTTAATCGCATCCTTCAAAACCTCAGCAAATATATGAGTTTGTAAAAAGACCATGAAATAACAGACA
ATGGACTCCCTTAGCGGGCCAGGTTGTGGGCCGGGTCCAGGGGCCATTCCAAAGGGGAGACGACTCAATG
GTGTAAGACGACATTGTGGAATAGCAAGGGCAGTTCCTCGCCTTAGGTTGTAAAGGGAGGTCTTACTACC
TCCATATACGAACACACCGGCGACCCAAGTTCCTTCGTCGGTAGTCCTTTCTACGTGACTCCTAGCCAGG
AGAGCTCTTAAACCTTCTGCAATGTTCTCAAATTTCGGGTTGGAACCTCCTTGACCACGATGCTTTTCCA
AACCACCCTCCTTTTTTGCGCCCTGCCTCCATCACCCTGACCCCGGGGTCCAGTGCTTGGGCCTTCTCCT
GGGTCATCTGCGGGGCCCTGCTCTATCGCTCCCGGGGGCACGTCAGGCTCACCATCTGGGCCACCTTCTT
GGTGGTATTCAAAATAATCGGCTTCCCCTACAGGGTGGAAAAATGGCCTTCTACCTGGAGGGGGCCTGCG
CGGTGGAGACCCGGATGATGATGACTGACTACTGGGACTCCTGGGCCTCTTTTCTCCACGTCCACGACCT
CTCCCCCTGGCTCTTTCACGACTTCCCCCCCTGGCTCTTTCACGTCCTCTACCCCGGCGGCCTCCACTAC
CTCCTCGACCCCGGCCTCCACTACCTCCTCGACCCCGGCCTCCACTGCCTCCTCGACCCCGGCCTCCACC
TCCTGCTCCTGCCCCTCCTGCTCCTGCCCCTCCTCCTGCTCCTGCCCCTCCTGCCCCTCCTGCTCCTGCC
CCTCCTGCCCCTCCTGCTCCTGCCCCTCCTGCCCCTCCTGCTCCTGCCCCTCCTGCCCCTCCTCCTGCTC
CTGCCCCTCCTGCCCCTCCTCCTGCTCCTGCCCCTCCTGCCCCTCCTGCTCCTGCCCCTCCTGCCCCTCC
TGCTCCTGCCCCTCCTGCCCCTCCTGCTCCTGCCCCTCCTGCTCCTGCCCCTCCTGCTCCTGCCCCTCCT
GCTCCTGCCCCTCCTGCCCCTCCTGCCCCTCCTCCTGCTCCTGCCCCTCCTGCTCCTGCCCCTCCTGCCC
CTCCTGCCCCTCCTGCTCCTGCCCCTCCTCCTGCTCCTGCCCCTCCTGCCCCTCCTGCCCCTCCTCCTGC
TCCTGCCCCTCCTGCCCCTCCTCCTGCTCCTGCCCCTCCTCCTGCTCCTGCCCCTCCTGCCCCTCCTGCC
CCTCCTCCTGCTCCTGCCCCTCCTGCCCCTCCTCCTGCTCCTGCCCCTCCTCCTGCTCCTGCCCCTCCTG
CCCCTCCTGCCCCTCCTCCTGCTCCTGCCCCTCCTCCTGCTCCTGCCCCTCCTGCCCCTCCTGCCCCTCC
TGCCCCTCCTCCTGCTCCTGCCCCTCCTCCTGCTCCTGCCCCTCCTGCTCCTGCCCCTCCCGCTCCTGCT
CCTGCTCCTGTTCCACCGTGGGTCCCTTTGCAGCCAATGCAACTTGGACGTTTTTGGGGTCTCCGGACAC
CATCTCTATGTCTTGGCCCTGATCCTGAGCCGCCCGGGGCTCCTGGTCTTCCGCCTCCTCGTCCTCGTCC
TCTTCCCCGTCCTCGTCCATGGTTATCACCCCCTCTTCTTTGAGGTCCACTGCCGCCGGAGCCTTCTGGT
CCAGATGTGTCTCCCTTCTCTCCTAGGCCATTTCCAGGTCCTGTACCTGGCCCCTCGTCAGACATGATTC
ACACTAAAAGAGATCAATAGACATCTTTATTAGACGACGCTCAGTGAATACAGGGAGTGCAGACTCCTGC
CCCCTCCAACAGCCCCCCCACCCTCATCCCCTTCATGGTCGCTGTCAGACAGATCCAGGTCTGAAAATTC
CCCATCCTCCGAACCATCCTCGTCCTCATCACCAATTACTCGCAGCCCGGAAAACTCCCGCTGAACATCC
TCAAGATTTGCGTCCTGAGCCTCAAGCCAGGCCTCAAATTCCTCGTCCCCCTTTTTGCTGGACGGTAGGG
ATGGGGATTCTCGGGACCCCTCCTCTTCCTCTTCAAGGTCACCAGACAGAGATGCTACTGGGGCAACGGA
AGAAAAGCTGGGTGCGGCCTGTGAGGATCAGCTTATCGATGATAAGCTGTCAAACATGAGAATTCTTGAA
GACGAAAGGGCCTCGTGATACGCCTATTTTTATAGGTTAATGTCATGATAATAATGGTTTCTTAGACGTC
AGGTGGCACTTTTCGGGGAAATGTGCGCGGAACCCCTATTTGTTTATTTTTCTAAATACATTCAAATATG
TATCCGCTCATGAGACAATAACCCTGATAAATGCTTCAATAATATTGAAAAAGGAAGAGTATGAGTATTC
AACATTTCCGTGTCGCCCTTATTCCCTTTTTTGCGGCATTTTGCCTTCCTGTTTTTGCTCACCCAGAAAC
GCTGGTGAAAGTAAAAGATGCTGAAGATCAGTTGGGTGCACGAGTGGGTTACATCGAACTGGATCTCAAC
AGCGGTAAGATCCTTGAGAGTTTTCGCCCCGAAGAACGTTTTCCAATGATGAGCACTTTTAAAGTTCTGC
TATGTGGCGCGGTATTATCCCGTGTTGACGCCGGGCAAGAGCAACTCGGTCGCCGCATACACTATTCTCA
GAATGACTTGGTTGAGTACTCACCAGTCACAGAAAAGCATCTTACGGATGGCATGACAGTAAGAGAATTA
TGCAGTGCTGCCATAACCATGAGTGATAACACTGCGGCCAACTTACTTCTGACAACGATCGGAGGACCGA
AGGAGCTAACCGCTTTTTTGCACAACATGGGGGATCATGTAACTCGCCTTGATCGTTGGGAACCGGAGCT
GAATGAAGCCATACCAAACGACGAGCGTGACACCACGATGCCTGCAGCAATGGCAACAACGTTGCGCAAA
CTATTAACTGGCGAACTACTTACTCTAGCTTCCCGGCAACAATTAATAGACTGGATGGAGGCGGATAAAG
TTGCAGGACCACTTCTGCGCTCGGCCCTTCCGGCTGGCTGGTTTATTGCTGATAAATCTGGAGCCGGTGA
GCGTGGGTCTCGCGGTATCATTGCAGCACTGGGGCCAGATGGTAAGCCCTCCCGTATCGTAGTTATCTAC
ACGACGGGGAGTCAGGCAACTATGGATGAACGAAATAGACAGATCGCTGAGATAGGTGCCTCACTGATTA
AGCATTGGTAACTGTCAGACCAAGTTTACTCATATATACTTTAGATTGATTTAAAACTTCATTTTTAATT
TAAAAGGATCTAGGTGAAGATCCTTTTTGATAATCTCATGACCAAAATCCCTTAACGTGAGTTTTCGTTC
CACTGAGCGTCAGACCCCGTAGAAAAGATCAAAGGATCTTCTTGAGATCCTTTTTTTCTGCGCGTAATCT
GCTGCTTGCAAACAAAAAAACCACCGCTACCAGCGGTGGTTTGTTTGCCGGATCAAGAGCTACCAACTCT
TTTTCCGAAGGTAACTGGCTTCAGCAGAGCGCAGATACCAAATACTGTCCTTCTAGTGTAGCCGTAGTTA
GGCCACCACTTCAAGAACTCTGTAGCACCGCCTACATACCTCGCTCTGCTAATCCTGTTACCAGTGGCTG
CTGCCAGTGGCGATAAGTCGTGTCTTACCGGGTTGGACTCAAGACGATAGTTACCGGATAAGGCGCAGCG
GTCGGGCTGAACGGGGGGTTCGTGCACACAGCCCAGCTTGGAGCGAACGACCTACACCGAACTGAGATAC
CTACAGCGTGAGCTATGAGAAAGCGCCACGCTTCCCGAAGGGAGAAAGGCGGACAGGTATCCGGTAAGCG
GCAGGGTCGGAACAGGAGAGCGCACGAGGGAGCTTCCAGGGGGAAACGCCTGGTATCTTTATAGTCCTGT
CGGGTTTCGCCACCTCTGACTTGAGCGTCGATTTTTGTGATGCTCGTCAGGGGGGCGGAGCCTATGGAAA
AACGCCAGCAACGCGGCCTTTTTACGGTTCCTGGCCTTTTGCTGGCCTTGAAGCTGTCCCTGATGGTCGT
CATCTACCTGCCTGGACAGCATGGCCTGCAACGCGGGCATCCCGATGCCGCCGGAAGCGAGAAGAATCAT
AATGGGGAAGGCCATCCAGCCTCGCGTCGAACTAGATGATCCGGCTGTGGAATGTGTGTCAGTTAGGGTG
TGGAAAGTCCCCAGGCTCCCCAGCAGGCAGAAGTATGCAAAGCATGCATCTCAATTAGTCAGCAACCAGG
TGTGGAAAGTCCCCAGGCTCCCCAGCAGGCAGAAGTATGCAAAGCATGCATCTCAATTAGTCAGCAACCA
TAGTCCCGCCCCTAACTCCGCCCATCCCGCCCCTAACTCCGCCCAGTTCCGCCCATTCTCCGCCCCATGG
CTGACTAATTTTTTTTATTTATGCAGAGGCCGAGGCCGCCTCGGCCTCTGAGCTATTCCAGAAGTAGTGA
GGAGGCTTTTTTGGAGGGTGACCGCCACGACCGGTATGGCCAAGCCTTTGTCTCAAGAAGAATCCACCCT
CATTGAAAGAGCAACGGCTACAATCAACAGCATCCCCATCTCTGAAGACTACAGCGTCGCCAGCGCAGCT
CTCTCTAGCGACGGCCGCATCTTCACTGGTGTCAATGTATATCATTTTACTGGGGGACCTTGTGCAGAAC
TCGTGGTGCTGGGCACTGCTGCTGCTGCGGCAGCTGGCAACCTGACTTGTATCGTCGCGATCGGAAATGA
GAACAGGGGCATCTTGAGCCCCTGCGGACGGTGCCGACAGGTGCTTCTCGATCTGCATCCTGGGATCAAA
GCCATAGTGAAGGACAGTGATGGACAGCCGACGGCAGTTGGGATTCGTGAATTGCTGCCCTCTGGTTACG
GTCCGACGCGGCCCGACGGGTCCGAGGGGGGTCGACCTCGAAACTTGTTTATTGCAGCTTATAATGGTTA
CAAATAAAGCAATAGCATCACAAATTTCACAAATAAAGCATTTTTTTCACTGCATTCTAGTTGTGGTTTG
TCCAAACTCATCAATGTATCTTATCATGTCTGGATCTGATCCGAACCCCTTCCTCGACCAATTCTCATGT
TTGACAGCTTATCATCGCAGATCCGGGCAACGTTGTTGCCATTGCTCGACCAATTCTCATGTTTGACAGC
TTATCATCGCAGATCCGTATGGTGCACTCTCAGTACAATCTGCTCTGATGCCGCATAGTTAAGCCAGTAT
CTGCTCCCTGCTTGTGTGTTGGAGGTCGCTGAGTAGTGCGCGAGCAAAATTTAAGCTACAACAAGGCAAG
GCTTGACCGACAATTGCATGAAGAATCTGCTTAGGGTTAGGCGTTTTGCGCTGCTTCGCGATGTACGGGC
CAGATATACGCGTATCTGAGGGGACTAGGGTGTGTTTAGGCGAAAAGCGGGGCTTCGGTTGTACGCGGTT
AGGAGTCCCCTCAGGATATAGTAGTTTCGCTTTTGCATAGGGAGGGGGAAATGTAGTCTTATGCAATACT
CTTGTAGTCTTGCAACATGGTAACGATGAGTTAGCAACATGCCTTACAAGGAGAGAAAAAGCACCGTGCA
TGCCGATTGGTGGAAGTAAGGTGGTACGATCGTGCCTTATTAGGAAGGCAACAGACGGGTCTGACATGGA
TTGGACGAACCACTGAATTCCGCATTGCAGAGATATTGTATTTAAGTGCCTAGCTCGATACAATAAACGC
CATTTGACCATTCACCACATTGGTGTGCACCTCCAAGCTGGCCGGGGATCCTCTAGGGCCTCTGAGCTAT
TCCAGAAGTAGTGAAGAGGCTTTTTTGGAGGCCTAGGCTTTTGCAAAAAGCTCCGGATCGATCCTGAGAA
CTTCAGGGTGAGTTTGGGGACCCTTGATTGTTCTTTCTTTTTCGCTATTGTAAAATTCATGTTATATGGA
GGGGGCAAAGTTTTCAGGGTGTTGTTTAGAATGGGAAGATGTCCCTTGTATCACCATGGACCCTCATGAT
AATTTTGTTTCTTTCACTTTCTACTCTGTTGACAACCATTGTCTCCTCTTATTTTCTTTTCATTTTCTGT
AACTTTTTCGTTAAACTTTAGCTTGCATTTGTAACGAATTTTTAAATTCACTTTTGTTTATTTGTCAGAT
TGTAAGTACTTTCTCTAATCACTTTTTTTTCAAGGCAATCAGGGTATATTATATTGTACTTCAGCACAGT
TTTAGAGAACAATTGTTATAATTAAATGATAAGGTAGAATATTTCTGCATATAAATTCTGGCTGGCGTGG
AAATATTCTTATTGGTAGAAACAACTACATCCTGGTCATCATCCTGCCTTTCTCTTTATGGTTACAATGA
TATACACTGTTTGAGATGAGGATAAAATACTCTGAGTCCAAACCGGGCCCCTCTGCTAACCATGTTCATG
CCTTCTTCTTTTTCCTACAGCTCCTGGGCAACGTGCTGGTTATTGTGCTGTCTCATCATTTTGGCAAAGA
ATTGTAATACGACTCACTATAGGGCGAATTGATATGTCTAGATTAGATAAAAGTAAAGTGATTAACAGCG
CATTAGAGCTGCTTAATGAGGTCGGAATCGAAGGTTTAACAACCCGTAAACTCGCCCAGAAGCTAGGTGT
AGAGCAGCCTACATTGTATTGGCATGTAAAAAATAAGCGGGCTTTGCTCGACGCCTTAGCCATTGAGATG
TTAGATAGGCACCATACTCACTTTTGCCCTTTAGAAGGGGAAAGCTGGCAAGATTTTTTACGTAATAACG
CTAAAAGTTTTAGATGTGCTTTACTAAGTCATCGCGATGGAGCAAAAGTACATTTAGGTACACGGCCTAC
AGAAAAACAGTATGAAACTCTCGAAAATCAATTAGCCTTTTTATGCCAACAAGGTTTTTCACTAGAGAAT
GCATTATATGCACTCAGCGCTGTGGGGCATTTTACTTTAGGTTGCGTATTGGAAGATCAAGAGCATCAAG
TCGCTAAAGAAGAAAGGGAAACACCTACTACTGATAGTATGCCGCCATTATTACGACAAGCTATCGAATT
ATTTGATCACCAAGGTGCAGAGCCAGCCTTCTTATTCGGCCTTGAATTGATCATATGCGGATTAGAAAAA
CAACTTAAATGTGAAAGTGGGTCCGCGTACAGCGGATCCCGGGAATTCAGATCTTATTAAAGCAGAACTT
GTTTATTGCAGCTTATAATGGTTACAAATAAAGCAATAGCATCACAAATTTCACAAATAAAGCATTTTTT
TCACTGCATTCTAGTTGTGGTTTGTCCAAACTCATCAATGTATCTTATCATGTCTGGTCGAATCCATGGC
GCAGAACTGGTAGGTATGGAAGATCCGCGTTGACATTGATTATTGACTAGTTATTAATAGTAATCAATTA
CGGGGTCATTAGTTCATAGCCCATATATGGAGTTCCGCGTTACATAACTTACGGTAAATGGCCCGCCTGG
CTGACCGCCCAACGACCCCCGCCCATTGACGTCAATAATGACGTATGTTCCCATAGTAACGCCAATAGGG
ACTTTCCATTGACGTCAATGGGTGGAGTATTTACGGTAAACTGCCCACTTGGCAGTACATCAAGTGTATC
ATATGCCAAGTACGCCCCCTATTGACGTCAATGACGGTAAATGGCCCGCCTGGCATTATGCCCAGTACAT
GACCTTATGGGACTTTCCTACTTGGCAGTACATCTACGTATTAGTCATCGCTATTACCATGGTGATGCGG
TTTTGGCAGTACATCAATGGGCGTGGATAGCGGTTTGACTCACGGGGATTTCCAAGTCTCCACCCCATTG
ACGTCAATGGGAGTTTGTTTTGGCACCAAAATCAACGGGACTTTCCAAAATGTCGTAACAACTCCGCCCC
ATTGACGCAAATGGGCGGTAGGCGTGTACGGTGGGAGGTCTATATAAGCAGAGCTCTCCCTATCAGTGAT
AGAGATCTCCCTATCAGTGATAGAGATCGTCGACGAGCTCGTTTAGTGAACCGTCAGATCGCCTGGAGAC
GCCATCCACGCTGTTTTGACCTCCATAGAAGACACCGGGACCGATCCAGCCTCCGGACTCTAGCGTTTAA
ACTTAAGCTTACCACCATGGATTATAAAGACGATGATGACAAGCACCACCACCACCACCACGACAAGGAT
TGTGAAATGAAACGCACCACACTGGACAGCCCTTTGGGGAAGCTGGAGCTGTCTGGTTGTGAGCAGGGTC
TGCACGAAATAATTTTTCTGGGCAAGGGGACGTCTGCAGCTGATGCCGTGGAGGTCCCAGCCCCCGCTGC
GGTTCTCGGAGGTCCGGAGCCCCTGATACAGGCTACAGCCTGGCTGAATGCCTATTTCCACCAGCCCGAG
GCTATCGAAGAGTTCCCCGTGCCGGCTCTTCACCATCCCGTTTTCCAGCAAGAGTCGTTCACCAGACAGG
TGTTATGGAAGCTGCTGAAGGTTGTGAAATTCGGAGAAGTGATTTCTGAGTCACACTTAGCAGCCCTGGT
AGGCAACCCCGCAGCCACGGCAGCAGTGAATACGGCACTGGATGGCAATCCTGTCCCTATCCTGATCCCG
TGCCACAGAGTGGTCCAGGGGGATTCGGATGTGGGGCCGTACCTTGGTGGACTGGCCGTGAAGGAATGGC
TTCTGGCCCATGAAGGCCACCGGTTGGGGAAGCCAGGCTTGGGATTCGAACTGGAGGTGCTGTTCCAGGG
CCCCGGTACCGCCATCACAAGTTTGTACAAAAAAGCAGGCACC
[705 nt withheld, positions 11804-12508]
TAGATACCCAGCTTTC
