Features (pLannotate 1.2.2; 31 found; start..end, strand, type, name):
     85..196     +  polyA_signal   bGH poly(A) signal: bovine growth hormone polyadenylation signal
    737..2294    -  rep_origin     oriP (fragment): Epstein-Barr virus oriP replication origin (Yates et al., 2000)
   2407..2625    -  CDS            gL (fragment): GL_EBVB9 - Experimental evidence at protein level: Swiss-Prot protein existence level 1. The heterodimer glycoprotein H-glycoprotein L is required for the fusion of viral and plasma membranes leading to virus entry into the host cell. Acts as a functional inhibitor of gH and maintains gH in an inhibited form. Upon binding to host integrins, gL dissociates from gH leading to activation of the viral fusion glycoproteins gB and gH. Fusion of EBV with B-lymphocytes requires the additional receptor- binding protein gp42, which forms a complex with gH/gL. The heterodimer gH/gL targets also host EPHA
   2708..4633    -  CDS            EBNA1: Epstein-Barr nuclear antigen 1, also known as EBNA-1 crucial for latent viral infection, and for episomal amplification of vectors containing the oriP origin (Okita et al., 2013)
   4671..5015    -  CDS            BRRF2_EBVB9 (fragment): Protein inferred from homology: Swiss-Prot protein existence level 3. From Epstein-Barr virus (strain B95-8) (HHV-4) (Human herpesvirus 4).
   5018..5041    -  promoter       tet promoter (fragment): E. coli promoter for tetracycline efflux protein gene
   5154..5258    +  promoter       AmpR promoter: bla
   5259..6119    +  CDS            AmpR: β-lactamase; bla; confers resistance to ampicillin, carbenicillin, and related antibiotics
   6290..6878    +  rep_origin     ori: high-copy-number ColE1/pMB1/pBR322/pUC origin of replication
   6924..7047    -  CDS            TcR (fragment): tetracycline efflux protein; tet; confers resistance to tetracycline
   7085..7382    +  promoter       SV40 promoter: SV40 enhancer and early promoter
   7404..7802    +  CDS            BSD: blasticidin S deaminase; Aspergillus terreus BSD; confers resistance to blasticidin
   7846..7980    +  polyA_signal   SV40 poly(A) signal: SV40 polyadenylation signal
   8102..8154    -  misc_feature   bom (fragment): basis of mobility region from pBR322
   8285..8378    +  ncRNA          Retro dr1: Accession: RF00214 - Retrovirus direct repeat 1 (dr1)
   8414..8675    +  promoter       RSV promoter: Rous sarcoma virus enhancer/promoter
   8701..8761    +  promoter       SV40 promoter (fragment): SV40 early promoter
   8792..9364    +  intron         β-globin intron: intron from rabbit β-globin gene
   9419..9437    +  promoter       T7 promoter: promoter for bacteriophage T7 RNA polymerase
   9448..10068   +  CDS            tetR: TETR2_ECOLX - Experimental evidence at protein level: Swiss-Prot protein existence level 1. TetR is the repressor of the tetracycline resistance element; its N-terminal region forms a helix-turn-helix structure and binds DNA. Binding of tetracycline to TetR reduces the repressor affinity for the tetracycline resistance gene (tetA) promoter operator sites. From Escherichia coli.
  10110..10231   +  polyA_signal   SV40 poly(A) signal: SV40 polyadenylation signal
  10286..10665   +  enhancer       CMV enhancer: human cytomegalovirus immediate early enhancer
  10666..10869   +  promoter       CMV promoter: human cytomegalovirus (CMV) immediate early promoter
  10871..10890   +  promoter       PLtetO-1 promoter (fragment): modified phage lambda PL promoter with tet operator sites (Lutz and Bujard, 1997)
  10892..10911   +  promoter       PLtetO-1 promoter (fragment): modified phage lambda PL promoter with tet operator sites (Lutz and Bujard, 1997)
  10919..10952   +  promoter       TRE3GV promoter (fragment): 3rd-generation Tet-responsive promoter that can be activated by binding of Tet-On® 3G, optimized for retroviral and lentiviral vectors
  11068..11085   +  CDS            9xHis (fragment): 9xHis affinity tag
  11086..11628   +  CDS            MGMT (fragment): MGMT_HUMAN - Experimental evidence at protein level: Swiss-Prot protein existence level 1. Involved in the cellular defense against the biological effects of O6-methylguanine (O6-MeG) and O4-methylthymine (O4-MeT) in DNA. Repairs the methylated nucleobase in DNA by stoichiometrically transferring the methyl group to a cysteine residue in the enzyme. This is a suicide reaction: the enzyme is irreversibly inactivated. From Homo sapiens (Human).
  11672..11692   +  protein_bind   attB1: mutant version of attB; core recombination site for the Gateway® BP reaction BP Clonase™
  11698..12402   +  CDS            HAUS2 (sequence withheld): HAUS2_HUMAN - Also known as C15orf25, CEP27. Experimental evidence at protein level: Swiss-Prot protein existence level 1. Contributes to mitotic spindle assembly, maintenance of centrosome integrity and completion of cytokinesis as part of the HAUS augmin-like complex. From Homo sapiens (Human).
  12407..14      -  protein_bind   attB2 (across the origin): mutant version of attB; recombination site for the Gateway® BP reaction BP Clonase™
>Addgene plasmid #136857 | pEBTetBl-CLIP-Cep27 | addgene full sequence | sequence record 276301 | Addgene NGS Result
TTGTACAAAGTGGTGATGGCAGCTAGCGGCGCGCCCGGCCGCTCGAGTCTAGAGGGCCCGTTTAAACCCG
CTGATCAGCCTCGACTGTGCCTTCTAGTTGCCAGCCATCTGTTGTTTGCCCCTCCCCCGTGCCTTCCTTG
ACCCTGGAAGGTGCCACTCCCACTGTCCTTTCCTAATAAAATGAGGAAATTGCATCGCATTGTCTGAGTA
GGTGTCATTCTATTCTGGGGGGTGGGGTGGGGCAGGACAGCAAGGGGGAGGATTGGGAAGACAATAGCAG
GCTAGAGGATCGATCCCCGCCCCGGACGAACTAAACCTGACTACGACATCTCTGCCCCTTCTTCGCGGGG
CAGTGCATGTAATCCCTTCAGTTGGTTGGTACAACTTGCCAACTGGGCCCTGTTCCACATGTGACACGGG
GGGGGACCAAACACAAAGGGGTTCTCTGACTGTAGTTGACATCCTTATAAATGGATGTGCACATTTGCCA
ACACTGAGTGGCTTTCATCCTGGAGCAGACTTTGCAGTCTGTGGACTGCAACACAACATTGCCTTTATGT
GTAACTCTTGGCTGAAGCTCTTACACCAATGCTGGGGGACATGTACCTCCCAGGGGCCCAGGAAGACTAC
GGGAGGCTACACCAACGTCAATCAGAGGGGCCTGTGTAGCTACCGATAAGCGGACCCTCAAGAGGGCATT
AGCAATAGTGTTTATAAGGCCCCCTTGTTAACCCTAAACGGGTAGCATATGCTTCCCGGGTAGTAGTATA
TACTATCCAGACTAACCCTAATTCAATAGCATATGTTACCCAACGGGAAGCATATGCTATCGAATTAGGG
TTAGTAAAAGGGTCCTAAGGAACAGCGATATCTCCCACCCCATGAGCTGTCACGGTTTTATTTACATGGG
GTCAGGATTCCACGAGGGTAGTGAACCATTTTAGTCACAAGGGCAGTGGCTGAAGATCAAGGAGCGGGCA
GTGAACTCTCCTGAATCTTCGCCTGCTTCTTCATTCTCCTTCGTTTAGCTAATAGAATAACTGCTGAGTT
GTGAACAGTAAGGTGTATGTGAGGTGCTCGAAAACAAGGTTTCAGGTGACGCCCCCAGAATAAAATTTGG
ACGGGGGGTTCAGTGGTGGCATTGTGCTATGACACCAATATAACCCTCACAAACCCCTTGGGCAATAAAT
ACTAGTGTAGGAATGAAACATTCTGAATATCTTTAACAATAGAAATCCATGGGGTGGGGACAAGCCGTAA
AGACTGGATGTCCATCTCACACGAATTTATGGCTATGGGCAACACATAATCCTAGTGCAATATGATACTG
GGGTTATTAAGATGTGTCCCAGGCAGGGACCAAGACAGGTGAACCATGTTGTTACACTCTATTTGTAACA
AGGGGAAAGAGAGTGGACGCCGACAGCAGCGGACTCCACTGGTTGTCTCTAACACCCCCGAAAATTAAAC
GGGGCTCCACGCCAATGGGGCCCATAAACAAAGACAAGTGGCCACTCTTTTTTTTGAAATTGTGGAGTGG
GGGCACGCGTCAGCCCCCACACGCCGCCCTGCGGTTTTGGACTGTAAAATAAGGGTGTAATAACTTGGCT
GATTGTAACCCCGCTAACCACTGCGGTCAAACCACTTGCCCACAAAACCACTAATGGCACCCCGGGGAAT
ACCTGCATAAGTAGGTGGGCGGGCCAAGATAGGGGCGCGATTGCTGCGATCTGGAGGACAAATTACACAC
ACTTGCGCCTGAGCGCCAAGCACAGGGTTGTTGGTCCTCATATTCACGAGGTCGCTGAGAGCACGGTGGG
CTAATGTTGCCATGGGTAGCATATACTACCCAAATATCTGGATAGCATATGCTATCCTAATCTATATCTG
GGTAGCATAGGCTATCCTAATCTATATCTGGGTAGTATATGCTATCCTAATCTGTATCCGGGTAGCATAT
GCTATCCTAATAGAGATTAGGGTAGTATATGCTATCCTAATTTATATCTGGGTAGCATATACTACCCAAA
TATCTGGATAGCATATGCTATCCTAATCTATATCTGGGTAGCATATGCTATCCTAATCTATATCTGGGTA
GCATAGGCTATCCTAATCTATATCTGGGTAGCATATGCTATCCTAATCTATATCTGGGTAGTATATGCTA
TCCTAATTTATATCTGGGTAGCATAGGCTATCCTAATCTATATCTGGGTAGCATATGCTATCCTAATCTA
TATCTGGGTAGTATATGCTATCCTAATCTGTATCCGGGTAGCATATGCTATCCTCATGCATATACAGTCA
GCATATGATACCCAGTAGTAGAGTGGGAGTGCTATCCTTTGCATATGCCGCCACCTCCCAAGGGGGCGTG
AATTTTCGCTGCTTGTCCTTTTCCTGCTGGTTGCTCCCATTCTTAGGTGAATTTAAGGAGGCCAGGCTAA
AGCCGTCGCATGTCTGATTGCTCACCAGGTAAATGTCGCTAATGTTTTCCAACGCGAGAAGGTGTTGAGC
GCGGAGCTGAGTGACGTGACAACATGGGTATGCCCAATTGCCCCATGTTGGGAGGACGAAAATGGTGACA
AGACAGATGGCCAGAAATACACCAACAGCACGCATGATGTCTACTGGGGATTTATTCTTTAGTGCGGGGG
AATACACGGCTTTTAATACGATTGAGGGCGTCTCCTAACAAGTTACATCACTCCTGCCCTTCCTCACCCT
CATCTCCATCACCTCCTTCATCTCCGTCATCTCCGTCATCACCCTCCGCGGCAGCCCCTTCCACCATAGG
TGGAAACCAGGGAGGCAAATCTACTCCATCGTCAAAGCTGCACACAGTCACCCTGATATTGCAGGTAGGA
GCGGGCTTTGTCATAACAAGGTCCTTAATCGCATCCTTCAAAACCTCAGCAAATATATGAGTTTGTAAAA
AGACCATGAAATAACAGACAATGGACTCCCTTAGCGGGCCAGGTTGTGGGCCGGGTCCAGGGGCCATTCC
AAAGGGGAGACGACTCAATGGTGTAAGACGACATTGTGGAATAGCAAGGGCAGTTCCTCGCCTTAGGTTG
TAAAGGGAGGTCTTACTACCTCCATATACGAACACACCGGCGACCCAAGTTCCTTCGTCGGTAGTCCTTT
CTACGTGACTCCTAGCCAGGAGAGCTCTTAAACCTTCTGCAATGTTCTCAAATTTCGGGTTGGAACCTCC
TTGACCACGATGCTTTCCAAACCACCCTCCTTTTTTGCGCCTGCCTCCATCACCCTGACCCCGGGGTCCA
GTGCTTGGGCCTTCTCCTGGGTCATCTGCGGGGCCCTGCTCTATCGCTCCCGGGGGCACGTCAGGCTCAC
CATCTGGGCCACCTTCTTGGTGGTATTCAAAATAATCGGCTTCCCCTACAGGGTGGAAAAATGGCCTTCT
ACCTGGAGGGGGCCTGCGCGGTGGAGACCCGGATGATGATGACTGACTACTGGGACTCCTGGGCCTCTTT
TCTCCACGTCCACGACCTCTCCCCCTGGCTCTTTCACGACTTCCCCCCCTGGCTCTTTCACGTCCTCTAC
CCCGGCGGCCTCCACTACCTCCTCGACCCCGGCCTCCACTACCTCCTCGACCCCGGCCTCCACTGCCTCC
TCGACCCCGGCCTCCACCTCCTGCTCCTGCCCCTCCTGCTCCTGCCCCTCCTCCTGCTCCTGCCCCTCCT
GCCCCTCCTGCTCCTGCCCCTCCTGCCCCTCCTGCTCCTGCCCCTCCTGCCCCTCCTGCTCCTGCCCCTC
CTGCCCCTCCTCCTGCTCCTGCCCCTCCTGCCCCTCCTCCTCCTCCTCCCCCYCCTSCCCCTCCTSCKCC
TCCCCCTCCTGCCCCTCCTGCTCCTGCCCCTCCTGCCCCTCCTGCTCCTGCCCCTCCTGCTCCTGCCCCT
CCTGCTCCTGCCCCTCCTGCTCCTGCCCCTCCTGCCCCTCCTGCCCCTCCTCCTGCTCCTGCCCCTCCTG
CTCCTGCCCCTCCTGCCCCTCCTGCCCCTCCTGCTCCYGCCCCTCCTCCTGCTCCTGCCCCTCCTSCCCC
TCCTSCCCCTCCTCCTGCTCCTGCCCCTCCTGCCCCTCCTCCTGCTCCTGCCCCTCCTCCTGCTCCTGCC
CCTCCTGCCCCTCCTGCCCCTCCTCCTGCTCCTGCCCCTCCTGCCCCTCCTCCTGCTCCTGCCCCTCCTC
CTGCTCCTGCCCCTCCTGCCCCTCCTGCCCCTCCTCCTGCTCCTGCCCCTCCTCCTGCTCCTGCCCCTCC
TGCCCCTCCTGCCCCTCCTGCCCCTCCTCCTGCTCCTGCCCCTCCTCCTGCTCCTGCCCCTCCTGCTCCT
GCCCCTCCCGCTCCTGCTCCTGCTCCTGTTCCACCGTGGGTCCCTTTGCAGCCAATGCAACTTGGACGTT
TTTGGGGTCTCCGGACACCATCTCTATGTCTTGGCCCTGATCCTGAGCCGCCCGGGGCTCCTGGTCTTCC
GCCTCCTCGTCCTCGTCCTCTTCCCCGTCCTCGTCCATGGTTATCACCCCCTCTTCTTTGAGGTCCACTG
CCGCCGGAGCCTTCTGGTCCAGATGTGTCTCCCTTCTCTCCTAGGCCATTTCCAGGTCCTGTACCTGGCC
CCTCGTCAGACATGATTCACACTAAAAGAGATCAATAGACATCTTTATTAGACGACGCTCAGTGAATACA
GGGAGTGCAGACTCCTGCCCCCTCCAACAGCCCCCCCACCCTCATCCCCTTCATGGTCGCTGTCAGACAG
ATCCAGGTCTGAAAATTCCCCATCCTCCGAACCATCCTCGTCCTCATCACCAATTACTCGCAGCCCGGAA
AACTCCCGCTGAACATCCTCAAGATTTGCGTCCTGAGCCTCAAGCCAGGCCTCAAATTCCTCGTCCCCCT
TTTTGCTGGACGGTAGGGATGGGGATTCTCGGGACCCCTCCTCTTCCTCTTCAAGGTCACCAGACAGAGA
TGCTACTGGGGCAACGGAAGAAAAGCTGGGTGCGGCCTGTGAGGATCAGCTTATCGATGATAAGCTGTCA
AACATGAGAATTCTTGAAGACGAAAGGGCCTCGTGATACGCCTATTTTTATAGGTTAATGTCATGATAAT
AATGGTTTCTTAGACGTCAGGTGGCACTTTTCGGGGAAATGTGCGCGGAACCCCTATTTGTTTATTTTTC
TAAATACATTCAAATATGTATCCGCTCATGAGACAATAACCCTGATAAATGCTTCAATAATATTGAAAAA
GGAAGAGTATGAGTATTCAACATTTCCGTGTCGCCCTTATTCCCTTTTTTGCGGCATTTTGCCTTCCTGT
TTTTGCTCACCCAGAAACGCTGGTGAAAGTAAAAGATGCTGAAGATCAGTTGGGTGCACGAGTGGGTTAC
ATCGAACTGGATCTCAACAGCGGTAAGATCCTTGAGAGTTTTCGCCCCGAAGAACGTTTTCCAATGATGA
GCACTTTTAAAGTTCTGCTATGTGGCGCGGTATTATCCCGTGTTGACGCCGGGCAAGAGCAACTCGGTCG
CCGCATACACTATTCTCAGAATGACTTGGTTGAGTACTCACCAGTCACAGAAAAGCATCTTACGGATGGC
ATGACAGTAAGAGAATTATGCAGTGCTGCCATAACCATGAGTGATAACACTGCGGCCAACTTACTTCTGA
CAACGATCGGAGGACCGAAGGAGCTAACCGCTTTTTTGCACAACATGGGGGATCATGTAACTCGCCTTGA
TCGTTGGGAACCGGAGCTGAATGAAGCCATACCAAACGACGAGCGTGACACCACGATGCCTGCAGCAATG
GCAACAACGTTGCGCAAACTATTAACTGGCGAACTACTTACTCTAGCTTCCCGGCAACAATTAATAGACT
GGATGGAGGCGGATAAAGTTGCAGGACCACTTCTGCGCTCGGCCCTTCCGGCTGGCTGGTTTATTGCTGA
TAAATCTGGAGCCGGTGAGCGTGGGTCTCGCGGTATCATTGCAGCACTGGGGCCAGATGGTAAGCCCTCC
CGTATCGTAGTTATCTACACGACGGGGAGTCAGGCAACTATGGATGAACGAAATAGACAGATCGCTGAGA
TAGGTGCCTCACTGATTAAGCATTGGTAACTGTCAGACCAAGTTTACTCATATATACTTTAGATTGATTT
AAAACTTCATTTTTAATTTAAAAGGATCTAGGTGAAGATCCTTTTTGATAATCTCATGACCAAAATCCCT
TAACGTGAGTTTTCGTTCCACTGAGCGTCAGACCCCGTAGAAAAGATCAAAGGATCTTCTTGAGATCCTT
TTTTTCTGCGCGTAATCTGCTGCTTGCAAACAAAAAAACCACCGCTACCAGCGGTGGTTTGTTTGCCGGA
TCAAGAGCTACCAACTCTTTTTCCGAAGGTAACTGGCTTCAGCAGAGCGCAGATACCAAATACTGTCCTT
CTAGTGTAGCCGTAGTTAGGCCACCACTTCAAGAACTCTGTAGCACCGCCTACATACCTCGCTCTGCTAA
TCCTGTTACCAGTGGCTGCTGCCAGTGGCGATAAGTCGTGTCTTACCGGGTTGGACTCAAGACGATAGTT
ACCGGATAAGGCGCAGCGGTCGGGCTGAACGGGGGGTTCGTGCACACAGCCCAGCTTGGAGCGAACGACC
TACACCGAACTGAGATACCTACAGCGTGAGCTATGAGAAAGCGCCACGCTTCCCGAAGGGAGAAAGGCGG
ACAGGTATCCGGTAAGCGGCAGGGTCGGAACAGGAGAGCGCACGAGGGAGCTTCCAGGGGGAAACGCCTG
GTATCTTTATAGTCCTGTCGGGTTTCGCCACCTCTGACTTGAGCGTCGATTTTTGTGATGCTCGTCAGGG
GGGCGGAGCCTATGGAAAAACGCCAGCAACGCGGCCTTTTTACGGTTCCTGGCCTTTTGCTGGCCTTGAA
GCTGTCCCTGATGGTCGTCATCTACCTGCCTGGACAGCATGGCCTGCAACGCGGGCATCCCGATGCCGCC
GGAAGCGAGAAGAATCATAATGGGGAAGGCCATCCAGCCTCGCGTCGAACTAGATGATCCGGCTGTGGAA
TGTGTGTCAGTTAGGGTGTGGAAAGTCCCCAGGCTCCCCAGCAGGCAGAAGTATGCAAAGCATGCATCTC
AATTAGTCAGCAACCAGGTGTGGAAAGTCCCCAGGCTCCCCAGCAGGCAGAAGTATGCAAAGCATGCATC
TCAATTAGTCAGCAACCATAGTCCCGCCCCTAACTCCGCCCATCCCGCCCCTAACTCCGCCCAGTTCCGC
CCATTCTCCGCCCCATGGCTGACTAATTTTTTTTATTTATGCAGAGGCCGAGGCCGCCTCGGCCTCTGAG
CTATTCCAGAAGTAGTGAGGAGGCTTTTTTGGAGGGTGACCGCCACGACCGGTATGGCCAAGCCTTTGTC
TCAAGAAGAATCCACCCTCATTGAAAGAGCAACGGCTACAATCAACAGCATCCCCATCTCTGAAGACTAC
AGCGTCGCCAGCGCAGCTCTCTCTAGCGACGGCCGCATCTTCACTGGTGTCAATGTATATCATTTTACTG
GGGGACCTTGTGCAGAACTCGTGGTGCTGGGCACTGCTGCTGCTGCGGCAGCTGGCAACCTGACTTGTAT
CGTCGCGATCGGAAATGAGAACAGGGGCATCTTGAGCCCCTGCGGACGGTGCCGACAGGTGCTTCTCGAT
CTGCATCCTGGGATCAAAGCCATAGTGAAGGACAGTGATGGACAGCCGACGGCAGTTGGGATTCGTGAAT
TGCTGCCCTCTGGTTATGTGTGGGAGGGCTAACGGTCCGACGCGGCCCGACGGGTCCGAGGGGGGTCGAC
CTCGAAACTTGTTTATTGCAGCTTATAATGGTTACAAATAAAGCAATAGCATCACAAATTTCACAAATAA
AGCATTTTTTTCACTGCATTCTAGTTGTGGTTTGTCCAAACTCATCAATGTATCTTATCATGTCTGGATC
TGATCCGAACCCCTTCCTCGACCAATTCTCATGTTTGACAGCTTATCATCGCAGATCCGGGCAACGTTGT
TGCCATTGCTCGACCAATTCTCATGTTTGACAGCTTATCATCGCAGATCCGTATGGTGCACTCTCAGTAC
AATCTGCTCTGATGCCGCATAGTTAAGCCAGTATCTGCTCCCTGCTTGTGTGTTGGAGGTCGCTGAGTAG
TGCGCGAGCAAAATTTAAGCTACAACAAGGCAAGGCTTGACCGACAATTGCATGAAGAATCTGCTTAGGG
TTAGGCGTTTTGCGCTGCTTCGCGATGTACGGGCCAGATATACGCGTATCTGAGGGGACTAGGGTGTGTT
TAGGCGAAAAGCGGGGCTTCGGTTGTACGCGGTTAGGAGTCCCCTCAGGATATAGTAGTTTCGCTTTTGC
ATAGGGAGGGGGAAATGTAGTCTTATGCAATACTCTTGTAGTCTTGCAACATGGTAACGATGAGTTAGCA
ACATGCCTTACAAGGAGAGAAAAAGCACCGTGCATGCCGATTGGTGGAAGTAAGGTGGTACGATCGTGCC
TTATTAGGAAGGCAACAGACGGGTCTGACATGGATTGGACGAACCACTGAATTCCGCATTGCAGAGATAT
TGTATTTAAGTGCCTAGCTCGATACAATAAACGCCATTTGACCATTCACCACATTGGTGTGCACCTCCAA
GCTGGCCGGGGATCCTCTAGGGCCTCTGAGCTATTCCAGAAGTAGTGAAGAGGCTTTTTTGGAGGCCTAG
GCTTTTGCAAAAAGCTCCGGATCGATCCTGAGAACTTCAGGGTGAGTTTGGGGACCCTTGATTGTTCTTT
CTTTTTCGCTATTGTAAAATTCATGTTATATGGAGGGGGCAAAGTTTTCAGGGTGTTGTTTAGAATGGGA
AGATGTCCCTTGTATCACCATGGACCCTCATGATAATTTTGTTTCTTTCACTTTCTACTCTGTTGACAAC
CATTGTCTCCTCTTATTTTCTTTTCATTTTCTGTAACTTTTTCGTTAAACTTTAGCTTGCATTTGTAACG
AATTTTTAAATTCACTTTTGTTTATTTGTCAGATTGTAAGTACTTTCTCTAATCACTTTTTTTTCAAGGC
AATCAGGGTATATTATATTGTACTTCAGCACAGTTTTAGAGAACAATTGTTATAATTAAATGATAAGGTA
GAATATTTCTGCATATAAATTCTGGCTGGCGTGGAAATATTCTTATTGGTAGAAACAACTACATCCTGGT
CATCATCCTGCCTTTCTCTTTATGGTTACAATGATATACACTGTTTGAGATGAGGATAAAATACTCTGAG
TCCAAACCGGGCCCCTCTGCTAACCATGTTCATGCCTTCTTCTTTTTCCTACAGCTCCTGGGCAACGTGC
TGGTTATTGTGCTGTCTCATCATTTTGGCAAAGAATTGTAATACGACTCACTATAGGGCGAATTGATATG
TCTAGATTAGATAAAAGTAAAGTGATTAACAGCGCATTAGAGCTGCTTAATGAGGTCGGAATCGAAGGTT
TAACAACCCGTAAACTCGCCCAGAAGCTAGGTGTAGAGCAGCCTACATTGTATTGGCATGTAAAAAATAA
GCGGGCTTTGCTCGACGCCTTAGCCATTGAGATGTTAGATAGGCACCATACTCACTTTTGCCCTTTAGAA
GGGGAAAGCTGGCAAGATTTTTTACGTAATAACGCTAAAAGTTTTAGATGTGCTTTACTAAGTCATCGCG
ATGGAGCAAAAGTACATTTAGGTACACGGCCTACAGAAAAACAGTATGAAACTCTCGAAAATCAATTAGC
CTTTTTATGCCAACAAGGTTTTTCACTAGAGAATGCATTATATGCACTCAGCGCTGTGGGGCATTTTACT
TTAGGTTGCGTATTGGAAGATCAAGAGCATCAAGTCGCTAAAGAAGAAAGGGAAACACCTACTACTGATA
GTATGCCGCCATTATTACGACAAGCTATCGAATTATTTGATCACCAAGGTGCAGAGCCAGCCTTCTTATT
CGGCCTTGAATTGATCATATGCGGATTAGAAAAACAACTTAAATGTGAAAGTGGGTCCGCGTACAGCGGA
TCCCGGGAATTCAGATCTTATTAAAGCAGAACTTGTTTATTGCAGCTTATAATGGTTACAAATAAAGCAA
TAGCATCACAAATTTCACAAATAAAGCATTTTTTTCACTGCATTCTAGTTGTGGTTTGTCCAAACTCATC
AATGTATCTTATCATGTCTGGTCGAATCCATGGCGCAGAACTGGTAGGTATGGAAGATCCGCGTTGACAT
TGATTATTGACTAGTTATTAATAGTAATCAATTACGGGGTCATTAGTTCATAGCCCATATATGGAGTTCC
GCGTTACATAACTTACGGTAAATGGCCCGCCTGGCTGACCGCCCAACGACCCCCGCCCATTGACGTCAAT
AATGACGTATGTTCCCATAGTAACGCCAATAGGGACTTTCCATTGACGTCAATGGGTGGAGTATTTACGG
TAAACTGCCCACTTGGCAGTACATCAAGTGTATCATATGCCAAGTACGCCCCCTATTGACGTCAATGACG
GTAAATGGCCCGCCTGGCATTATGCCCAGTACATGACCTTATGGGACTTTCCTACTTGGCAGTACATCTA
CGTATTAGTCATCGCTATTACCATGGTGATGCGGTTTTGGCAGTACATCAATGGGCGTGGATAGCGGTTT
GACTCACGGGGATTTCCAAGTCTCCACCCCATTGACGTCAATGGGAGTTTGTTTTGGCACCAAAATCAAC
GGGACTTTCCAAAATGTCGTAACAACTCCGCCCCATTGACGCAAATGGGCGGTAGGCGTGTACGGTGGGA
GGTCTATATAAGCAGAGCTCTCCCTATCAGTGATAGAGATCTCCCTATCAGTGATAGAGATCGTCGACGA
GCTCGTTTAGTGAACCGTCAGATCGCCTGGAGACGCCATCCACGCTGTTTTGACCTCCATAGAAGACACC
GGGACCGATCCAGCCTCCGGACTCTAGCGTTTAAACTTAAGCTTACCACCATGGATTATAAAGACGATGA
TGACAAGCACCACCACCACCACCACGACAAGGATTGTGAAATGAAACGCACCACACTGGACAGCCCTTTG
GGGAAGCTGGAGCTGTCTGGTTGTGAGCAGGGTCTGCACGAAATAATTTTTCTGGGCAAGGGGACGTCTG
CAGCTGATGCCGTGGAGGTCCCAGCCCCCGCTGCGGTTCTCGGAGGTCCGGAGCCCCTGATACAGGCTAC
AGCCTGGCTGAATGCCTATTTCCACCAGCCCGAGGCTATCGAAGAGTTCCCCGTGCCGGCTCTTCACCAT
CCCGTTTTCCAGCAAGAGTCGTTCACCAGACAGGTGTTATGGAAGCTGCTGAAGGTTGTGAAATTCGGAG
AAGTGATTTCTGAGTCACACTTAGCAGCCCTGGTAGGCAACCCCGCAGCCACGGCAGCAGTGAATACGGC
ACTGGATGGCAATCCTGTCCCTATCCTGATCCCGTGCCACAGAGTGGTCCAGGGGGATTCGGATGTGGGG
CCGTACCTTGGTGGACTGGCCGTGAAGGAATGGCTTCTGGCCCATGAAGGCCACCGGTTGGGGAAGCCAG
GCTTGGGATTCGAACTGGAGGTGCTGTTCCAGGGCCCCGGTACCGCCATCACAAGTTTGTACAAAAAAGC
AGGCACC
[705 nt withheld, positions 11698-12402]
TAGAACCCAGCTTTC
