>Addgene plasmid #136857 | pEBTetBl-CLIP-Cep27 | depositor partial sequence | sequence record 264143 | Insert
ATGGGCGGTAGGCGTGTACGGTGGGAGGTCTATATAAGCAGAGCTCTCCCTATCAGTGATAGAGATCTCC
CTATCAGTGATAGAGATCGTCGACGAGCTCGTTTAGTGAACCGTCAGATCGCCTGGAGACGCCATCCACG
CTGTTTTGACCTCCATAGAAGACACCGGGACCGATCCAGCCTCCGGACTCTAGCGTTTAAACTTAAGCTT
ACCACCATGGATTATAAAGACGATGATGACAAGCACCACCACCACCACCACGACAAGGATTGTGAAATGA
AACGCACCACACTGGACAGCCCTTTGGGGAAGCTGGAGCTGTCTGGTTGTGAGCAGGGTCTGCACGAAAT
AATTTTTCTGGGCAAGGGGACGTCTGCAGCTGATGCCGTGGAGGTCCCAGCCCCCGCTGCGGTTCTCGGA
GGTCCGGAGCCCCTGATACAGGCTACAGCCTGGCTGAATGCCTATTTCCACCAGCCCGAGGCTATCGAAG
AGTTCCCCGTGCCGGCTCTTCACCATCCCGTTTTCCAGCAAGAGTCGTTCACCAGACAGGTGTTATGGAA
GCTGCTGAAGGTTGTGAAATTCGGAGAAGTGATTTCTGAGTCACACTTAGCAGCCCTGGTAGGCAACCCC
GCAGCCACGGCAGCAGTGAATACGGCACTGGATGGCAATCCTGTCCCTATCCTGATCCCGTGCCACAGAG
TGGTCCAGGGGGATTCGGATGTGGGGCCGTACCTTGGTGGACTGGCCGTGAAGGAATGGCTTCTGGCCCA
TGAAGGCCACCGGTTGGGGAAGCCAGGCTTGGGATTCGAACTGGAGGTGCTGTTCCAGGGCCCCGGTACC
GCCATCACAAGTTTGTACAAAAAAGCAGGCACC
[705 nt withheld, positions 874-1578]
TAG
